>Addgene plasmid #163921 | pLV-PGK-dt/CBA-EGFP-R106bT | addgene full sequence | sequence record 324304 | Addgene NGS Result
GCCCCGCCCCGCCTGGCGCGCGNCCCCCCCCCCCCGCCCCCATCGCTGCACAAAATAATTAAAAAATAAA
TAAATACAAAATTGGGGGTGGGGAGGGGGGGGAGATGGGGAGAGTGAAGCAGAACGTGGGGCTCACCTCG
ACCATGGTAATAGCGATGACTAATACGTAGATGTACTGCCAAGTAGGAAAGTCCCGTAAGGTCATGTACT
GGGCATAATGCCAGGCGGGCCATTTACCGTCATTGACGTCAATAGGGGGCGGACTTGGCATATGATACAC
TTGATGTACTGCCAAGTGGGCAGTTTACCGTAAATACTCCACCCATTGACGTCAATGGAAAGTCCCTATT
GGCGTTACTATGGGAACATACGTCATTATTGACGTCAATGGGCGGGGGTCGTTGGGCGGTCAGCCAGGCG
GGCCATTTACCGTAAGTTATGTAACGCGGAACTCCATATATGGGCTATGAACTAATGACCCCGTAATTGA
TTACTATTAATAACTAGTCAATAATCAATGCCAACATGGCGGTCATATTGGACATGAGCCAATATAAATG
TACATATTATGATATAGATACAACGTATGCAATGGCCAATAGCCAATATTGATTTATGCTATATAACCAA
TGAATAATATGGCTAATGGCCAATATTGAAGATCCCCCGGGCTGCAGGAATTCCAGTACTTTTCCCAAGG
CAGTCTGGAGCATGCGCTTTAGCAGCCCCGCTGGGCACTTGGCGCTACACAAGTGGCCTCTGGCCTCGCA
CACATTCCACATCCACCGGTAGGCGCCAACCGGCTCCGTTCTTTGGTGGCCCCTTCGCGCCACCTTCTAC
TCCTCCCCTAGTCAGGAAGTTCCCCCCCGCCCCGCAGCTCGCGTCGTGCAGGACGTGACAAATGGAAGTA
GCACGTCTCACTAGTCTCGTGCAGATGGACAGCACCGCTGAGCAATGGAAGCGGGTAGGCCTTTGGGGCA
GCGGCCAATAGCAGCTTTGCTCCTTCGCTTTCTGGGCTCAGAGGCTGGGAAGGGGTGGGTCCGGGGGCGG
GCTCAGGGGCGGGCTCAGGGGCGGGGCGGGCGCCCGAAGGTCCTCCGGAGGCCCGGCATTCTGCACGCTT
CAAAAGCGCACGTCTGCCGCGCTGTTCTCCTCTTCCTCATCTCCGGGCCTTTCGACCTGAAGCTTGCCGC
CGGCACCATGGTGAGCAAGGGCGAGGAGGTCATCAAAGAGTTCATGCGCTTCAAGGTGCGCATGGAGGGC
TCCATGAACGGCCACGAGTTCGAGATCGAGGGCGAGGGCGAGGGCCGCCCCTACGAGGGCACCCAGACCG
CCAAGCTGAAGGTGACCAAGGGCGGCCCCCTGCCCTTCGCCTGGGACATCCTGTCCCCCCAGTTCATGTA
CGGCTCCAAGGCGTACGTGAAGCACCCCGCCGACATCCCCGATTACAAGAAGCTGTCCTTCCCCGAGGGC
TTCAAGTGGGAGCGCGTGATGAACTTCGAGGACGGCGGTCTGGTGACCGTGACCCAGGACTCCTCCCTGC
AGGACGGCACGCTGATCTACAAGGTGAAGATGCGCGGCACCAACTTCCCCCCCGACGGCCCCGTAATGCA
GAAGAAGACCATGGGCTGGGAGGCCTCCACCGAGCGCCTGTACCCCCGCGACGGCGTGCTGAAGGGCGAG
ATCCACCAGGCCCTGAAGCTGAAGGACGGCGGCCACTACCTGGTGGAGTTCAAGACCATCTACATGGCCA
AGAAGCCCGTGCAACTGCCCGGCTACTACTACGTGGACACCAAGCTGGACATCACCTCCCACAACGAGGA
CTACACCATCGTGGAACAGTACGAGCGCTCCGAGGGCCGCCACCACCTGTTCCTGTACGGCATGGACGAG
CTGTACAAGTAACTCGAGTAATCAACCTCTGGATTACAAAATTTGTGAAAGATTGACTGGTATTCTTAAC
TATGTTGCTCCTTTTACGCTATGTGGATACGCTGCTTTAATGCCTTTGTATCATGCTATTGCTTCCCGTA
TGGCTTTCATTTTCTCCTCCTTGTATAAATCCTGGTTGCTGTCTCTTTATGAGGAGTTGTGGCCCGTTGT
CAGGCAACGTGGCGTGGTGTGCACTGTGTTTGCTGACGCAACCCCCACTGGTTGGGGCATTGCCACCACC
TGTCAGCTCCTTTCCGGGACTTTCGCTTTCCCCCTCCCTATTGCCACGGCGGAACTCATCGCCGCCTGCC
TTGCCCGCTGCTGGACAGGGGCTCGGCTGTTGGGCACTGACAATTCCGTGGTGTTGTCGGGGAAGCTGAC
GTCCTTTCCATGGCTGCTCGCCTGTGTTGCCACCTGGATTCTGCGCGGGACGTCCTTCTGCTACGTCCCT
TCGGCCCTCAATCCAGCGGACCTTCCTTCCCGCGGCCTGCTGCCGGCTCTGCGGCCTCTTCCGCGTCTTC
GCCTTCGCCCTCAGACGAGTCGGATCTCCCTTTGGGCCGCCTCCCCGCAGGTACCTTTAAGACCAATGAC
TTACAAGGCAGCTGTAGATCTTAGCCACTTTTTAAAAGAAAAGGGGGGACTGGAAGGGCTAATTCACTCC
CAACGAAGACAAGATCTGCTTTTTGCTTGTACTGGGTCTCTCTGGTTAGACCAGATCTGAGCCTGGGAGC
TCTCTGGCTAACTAGGGAACCCACTGCTTAAGCCTCAATAAAGCTTGCCTTGAGTGCTTCAAGTAGTGTG
TGCCCGTCTGTTGTGTGACTCTGGTAACTAGAGATCCCTCAGACCCTTTTAGTCAGTGTGGAAAATCTCT
AGCAGTAGTAGTTCATGTCATCTTATTATTCAGTATTTATAACTTGCAAAGAAATGAATATCAGAGAGTG
AGAGGAACTTGTTTATTGCAGCTTATAATGGTTACAAATAAAGCAATAGCATCACAAATTTCACAAATAA
AGCATTTTTTTCACTGCATTCTAGTTGTGGTTTGTCCAAACTCATCAATGTATCTTATCATGTCTGGCTC
TAGCTATCCCGCCCCTAACTCCGCCCATCCCGCCCCTAACTCCGCCCAGTTCCGCCCATTCTCCGCCCCA
TGGCTGACTAATTTTTTTTATTTATGCAGAGGCCGAGGCCGCCTCGGCCTCTGAGCTATTCCAGAAGTAG
TGAGGAGGCTTTTTTGGAGGCCTAGGGACGTACCCAATTCGCCCTATAGTGAGTCGTATTACGCGCGCTC
ACTGGCCGTCGTTTTACAACGTCGTGACTGGGAAAACCCTGGCGTTACCCAACTTAATCGCCTTGCAGCA
CATCCCCCTTTCGCCAGCTGGCGTAATAGCGAAGAGGCCCGCACCGATCGCCCTTCCCAACAGTTGCGCA
GCCTGAATGGCGAATGGG
[124 nt withheld, positions 3379-3502]
C
[91 nt withheld, positions 3504-3594]
A
[49 nt withheld, positions 3596-3644]
CCTTTGACGTTGGAGTCCACGTTCTTT
[37 nt withheld, positions 3672-3708]
ACCCTATCTCGGTCTATTCTTTTGATTTATAAGGGATTTTGCCGATTTCGGCCTATTGGTTAAAAAATGA
GCTGATTTAACAAAAATTTAACGCGAATTTTAACAAAATATTAACGCTTACAATTTAGGTGGCACTTTTC
GGGGAAATGTGCGCGGAACCCCTATTTGTTTATTTTTCTAAATACATTCAAATATGTATCCGCTCATGAG
ACAATAACCCTGATAAATGCTTCAATAATATTGAAAAAGGAAGAGTATGAGTATTCAACATTTCCGTGTC
GCCCTTATTCCCTTTTTTGCGGCATTTTGCCTTCCTGTTTTTGCTCACCCAGAAACGCTGGTGAAAGTAA
AAGATGCTGAAGATCAGTTGGGTGCACGAGTGGGTTACATCGAACTGGATCTCAACAGCGGTAAGATCCT
TGAGAGTTTTCGCCCCGAAGAACGTTTTCCAATGATGAGCACTTTTAAAGTTCTGCTATGTGGCGCGGTA
TTATCCCGTATTGACGCCGGGCAAGAGCAACTCGGTCGCCGCATACACTATTCTCAGAATGACTTGGTTG
AGTACTCACCAGTCACAGAAAAGCATCTTACGGATGGCATGACAGTAAGAGAATTATGCAGTGCTGCCAT
AACCATGAGTGATAACACTGCGGCCAACTTACTTCTGACAACGATCGGAGGACCGAAGGAGCTAACCGCT
TTTTTGCACAACATGGGGGATCATGTAACTCGCCTTGATCGTTGGGAACCGGAGCTGAATGAAGCCATAC
CAAACGACGAGCGTGACACCACGATGCCTGTAGCAATGGCAACAACGTTGCGCAAACTATTAACTGGCGA
ACTACTTACTCTAGCTTCCCGGCAACAATTAATAGACTGGATGGAGGCGGATAAAGTTGCAGGACCACTT
CTGCGCTCGGCCCTTCCGGCTGGCTGGTTTATTGCTGATAAATCTGGAGCCGGTGAGCGTGGGTCTCGCG
GTATCATTGCAGCACTGGGGCCAGATGGTAAGCCCTCCCGTATCGTAGTTATCTACACGACGGGGAGTCA
GGCAACTATGGATGAACGAAATAGACAGATCGCTGAGATAGGTGCCTCACTGATTAAGCATTGGTAACTG
TCAGACCAAGTTTACTCATATATACTTTAGATTGATTTAAAACTTCATTTTTAATTTAAAAGGATCTAGG
TGAAGATCCTTTTTGATAATCTCATGACCAAAATCCCTTAACGTGAGTTTTCGTTCCACTGAGCGTCAGA
CCCCGTAGAAAAGATCAAAGGATCTTCTTGAGATCCTTTTTTTCTGCGCGTAATCTGCTGCTTGCAAACA
AAAAAACCACCGCTACCAGCGGTGGTTTGTTTGCCGGATCAAGAGCTACCAACTCTTTTTCCGAAGGTAA
CTGGCTTCAGCAGAGCGCAGATACCAAATACTGTTCTTCTAGTGTAGCCGTAGTTAGGCCACCACTTCAA
GAACTCTGTAGCACCGCCTACATACCTCGCTCTGCTAATCCTGTTACCAGTGGCTGCTGCCAGTGGCGAT
AAGTCGTGTCTTACCGGGTTGGACTCAAGACGATAGTTACCGGATAAGGCGCAGCGGTCGGGCTGAACGG
GGGGTTCGTGCACACAGCCCAGCTTGGAGCGAACGACCTACACCGAACTGAGATACCTACAGCGTGAGCT
ATGAGAAAGCGCCACGCTTCCCGAAGGGAGAAAGGCGGACAGGTATCCGGTAAGCGGCAGGGTCGGAACA
GGAGAGCGCACGAGGGAGCTTCCAGGGGGAAACGCCTGGTATCTTTATAGTCCTGTCGGGTTTCGCCACC
TCTGACTTGAGCGTCGATTTTTGTGATGCTCGTCAGGGGGGCGGAGCCTATGGAAAAACGCCAGCAACGC
GGCCTTTTTACGGTTCCTGGCCTTTTGCTGGCCTTTTGCTCACATGTTCTTTCCTGCGTTATCCCCTGAT
TCTGTGGATAACCGTATTACCGCCTTTGAGTGAGCTGATACCGCTCGCCGCAGCCGAACGACCGAGCGCA
GCGAGTCAGTGAGCGAGGAAGCGGAAGAGCGCCCAATACGCAAACCGCCTCTCCCCGCGCGTTGGCCGAT
TCATTAATGCAGCTGGCACGACAGGTTTCCCGACTGGAAAGCGGGCAGTGAGCGCAACGCAATTAATGTG
AGTTAGCTCACTCATTAGGCACCCCAGGCTTTACACTTTATGCTTCCGGCTCGTATGTTGTGTGGAATTG
TGAGCGGATAACAATTTCACACAGGAAACAGCTATGACCATGATTACGCCAAGCGCGCAATTAACCCTCA
CTAAAGGGAACAAAAGCTGGAGCTGCAAGCTTAATGTAGTCTTATGCAATACTCTTGTAGTCTTGCAACA
TGGTAACGATGAGTTAGCAACATGCCTTACAAGGAGAGAAAAAGCACCGTGCATGCCGATTGGTGGAAGT
AAGGTGGTACGATCGTGCCTTATTAGGAAGGCAACAGACGGGTCTGACATGGATTGGACGAACCACTGAA
TTGCCGCATTGCAGAGATATTGTATTTAAGTGCCTAGCTCGATACATAAACGGGTCTCTCTGGTTAGACC
AGATCTGAGCCTGGGAGCTCTCTGGCTAACTAGGGAACCCACTGCTTAAGCCTCAATAAAGCTTGCCTTG
AGTGCTTCAAGTAGTGTGTGCCCGTCTGTTGTGTGACTCTGGTAACTAGAGATCCCTCAGACCCTTTTAG
TCAGTGTGGAAAATCTCTAGCAGTGGCGCCCGAACAGGGACTTGAAAGCGAAAGGGAAACCAGAGGAGCT
CTCTCGACGCAGGACTCGGCTTGCTGAAGCGCGCACGGCAAGAGGCGAGGGGCGGCGACTGGTGAGTACG
CCAAAAATTTTGACTAGCGGAGGCTAGAAGGAGAGAGATGGGTGCGAGAGCGTCAGTATTAAGCGGGGGA
GAATTAGATCGCGATGGGAAAAAATTCGGTTAAGGCCAGGGGGAAAGAAAAAATATAAATTAAAACATAT
AGTATGGGCAAGCAGGGAGCTAGAACGATTCGCAGTTAATCCTGGCCTGTTAGAAACATCAGAAGGCTGT
AGACAAATACTGGGACAGCTACAACCATCCCTTCAGACAGGATCAGAAGAACTTAGATCATTATATAATA
CAGTAGCAACCCTCTATTGTGTGCATCAAAGGATAGAGATAAAAGACACCAAGGAAGCTTTAGACAAGAT
AGAGGAAGAGCAAAACAAAAGTAAGACCACCGCACAGCAAGCGGCCGCTGATCTTCAGACCTGGAGGAGG
AGATATGAGGGACAATTGGAGAAGTGAATTATATAAATATAAAGTAGTAAAAATTGAACCATTAGGAGTA
GCACCCACCAAGGCAAAGAGAAGAGTGGTGCAGAGAGAAAAAAGAGCAGTGGGAATAGGAGCTTTGTTCC
TTGGGTTCTTGGGAGCAGCAGGAAGCACTATGGGCGCAGCGTCAATGACGCTGACGGTACAGGCCAGACA
ATTATTGTCTGGTATAGTGCAGCAGCAGAACAATTTGCTGAGGGCTATTGAGGCGCAACAGCATCTGTTG
CAACTCACAGTCTGGGGCATCAAGCAGCTCCAGGCAAGAATCCTGGCTGTGGAAAGATACCTAAAGGATC
AACAGCTCCTGGGGATTTGGGGTTGCTCTGGAAAACTCATTTGCACCACTGCTGTGCCTTGGAATGCTAG
TTGGAGTAATAAATCTCTGGAACAGATTTGGAATCACACGACCTGGATGGAGTGGGACAGAGAAATTAAC
AATTACACAAGCTTAATACACTCCTTAATTGAAGAATCGCAAAACCAGCAAGAAAAGAATGAACAAGAAT
TATTGGAATTAGATAAATGGGCAAGTTTGTGGAATTGGTTTAACATAACAAATTGGCTGTGGTATATAAA
ATTATTCATAATGATAGTAGGAGGCTTGGTAGGTTTAAGAATAGTTTTTGCTGTACTTTCTATAGTGAAT
AGAGTTAGGCAGGGATATTCACCATTATCGTTTCAGACCCACCTCCCAACCCCGAGGGGACCCGACAGGC
CCGAAGGAATAGAAGAAGAAGGTGGAGAGAGAGACAGAGACAGATCCATTCGATTAGTGAACGGATCTCG
ACGGTATCGATACAAATGGCAGTATTCATTCACAATTTTAAAAGAAAAGGGGGGATTGGGGGGTACAGTG
CAGGGGAAAGAATAGTAGACATAATAGCAACAGACATACAAACTAAAGAATTACAAAAACAAATTACAAA
AATTCAAAATTTTCGGGTTTATTACAGGGACAGCAGAGATCCACTTTGGTCTAGTGGATCCTAGAGCCCC
AGCTGGTTCTTTCCGCCTCAGAAGCCATAGAGCCCACCGCATCCCCAGCATGCCTGCTATTGTCTTCCCA
ATCCTCCCCCTTGCTGTCCTGCCCCACCCCACCCCCCAGAATAGAATGACACCTACTCAGACAATGCGAT
GCAATTTCCTCATTTTATTAGGAAAGGACAGTGGGAGTGGCACCTTCCAGGGTCAAGGAAGGCACGGGGG
AGGGGCAAACAACAGATGGCTGGCAACTAGAAGGCACAGTCGAGGCTGATCAGCTTATCGACAACGGCAT
CGCTACTCTAGAGAGATCTGCACTGTCAGCACTTTACGATATCTGCACTGTCAGCACTTTAACCGGTATC
TGCACTGTCAGCACTTTATCACATCTGCACTGTCAGCACTTTATTATAAGGATCCTCTAGGATCCTACCT
TTCTCTTCTTTTTTGGATCTACCTTTCTCTTCTTTTTTGGATCTACCTTTCTCTTCTTTTTTGGATCAGC
TCGAGTCTTGTACAGCTCGTCCATGCCGAGAGTGATCCCGGCGGCGGTCACGAACTCCAGCAGGACCATG
TGATCGCGCTTCTCGTTGGGGTCTTTGCTCAGGGCGGACTGGGTGCTCAGGTAGTGGTTGTCGGGCAGCA
GCACGGGGCCGTCGCCGATGGGGGTGTTCTGCTGGTAGTGGTCGGCGAGCTGCACGCTGCCGTCCTCGAT
GTTGTGGCGGATCTTGAAGTTCACCTTGATGCCGTTCTTCTGCTTGTCGGCCATGATATAGACGTTGTGG
CTGTTGTAGTTGTACTCCAGCTTGTGCCCCAGGATGTTGCCGTCCTCCTTGAAGTCGATGCCCTTCAGCT
CGATGCGGTTCACCAGGGTGTCGCCCTCGAACTTCACCTCGGCGCGGGTCTTGTAGTTGCCGTCGTCCTT
GAAGAAGATGGTGCGCTCCTGGACGTAGCCTTCGGGCATGGCGGACTTGAAGAAGTCGTGCTGCTTCATG
TGGTCGGGGTAGCGGCTGAAGCACTGCACGCCGTAGGTCAGGGTGGTCACGAGGGTGGGCCAGGGCACGG
GCAGCTTGCCGGTGGTGCAGATGAACTTCAGGGTCAGCTTGCCGTAGGTGGCATCGCCCTCGCCCTCGCC
GGACACGCTGAACTTGTGGCCGTTTACGTCGCCGTCCAGCTCGACCAGGATGGGCACCACCCCGGTGAAC
AGCTCCTCGCCCTTGCTCACCATGGTGGCGGCCGCTACCGGGGCGGGCGGCGCGAGGCGGCGGCGGAGCG
GGGCACGGGGCGAAGGCAGCGCGCAGCGACTCCCGCCCGCCGCGCGCTTCGCTTTTTATAGGGCCGCCGC
CGCCGCCGCCTCGCCATAAAAGGAAACTTTCGGAGCGCGCCGCTCTGATTGGCTGCCGCCGCACCTCTCC
GCCTCGCCCCGCCCCGCCCCTCGCCCC
Features (pLannotate 1.2.2; 35 found; start..end, strand, type, name):
    143..520     -  enhancer       CMV enhancer: human cytomegalovirus immediate early enhancer
    661..683     +  misc_feature   MCS (fragment): pBluescript multiple cloning site
    689..1174    +  promoter       PGK promoter: mouse phosphoglycerate kinase 1 promoter
   1198..1899    +  CDS            dTomato: dTomato is a basic (constitutively fluorescent) orange fluorescent protein published in 2004, derived from Discosoma sp.. It is reported to be a somewhat slowly-maturing dimer with low acid sensitivity.
   1910..2498    +  misc_feature   WPRE: woodchuck hepatitis virus posttranscriptional regulatory element
   2495..2569    +  CDS            nef (fragment): NEF_HV1Z2 - Experimental evidence at protein level: Swiss-Prot protein existence level 1. Extracellular Nef protein targets CD4(+) T-lymphocytes for apoptosis by interacting with CXCR4 surface receptors. From Human immunodeficiency virus type 1 group M subtype D (isolate Z2/CDC-Z34) (HIV-1).
   2571..2804    +  LTR            3' LTR (ΔU3): self-inactivating 3' long terminal repeat (LTR) from HIV-1
   2876..2997    +  polyA_signal   SV40 poly(A) signal: SV40 polyadenylation signal
   3037..3172    +  rep_origin     SV40 ori: SV40 origin of replication
   3193..3211    -  promoter       T7 promoter: promoter for bacteriophage T7 RNA polymerase
   3219..3374    +  CDS            lacZα (fragment): LacZα fragment of β-galactosidase; lacZ fragment
   3379..3807    +  rep_origin     f1 ori (sequence partly withheld): f1 bacteriophage origin of replication; arrow indicates direction of (+) strand synthesis
   3860..3964    +  promoter       AmpR promoter: bla
   3965..4825    +  CDS            AmpR: β-lactamase; bla; confers resistance to ampicillin, carbenicillin, and related antibiotics
   4996..5584    +  rep_origin     ori: high-copy-number ColE1/pMB1/pBR322/pUC origin of replication
   5767..5859    +  CDS            lacI (fragment): lac repressor; lacI; The lac repressor binds to the lac operator to inhibit transcription in E. coli. This inhibition can be relieved by adding lactose or isopropyl-β-D-thiogalactopyranoside (IPTG).
   5872..5893    +  protein_bind   CAP binding site: CAP binding activates transcription in the presence of cAMP. E. coli catabolite activator protein
   5908..5938    +  promoter       lac promoter: promoter for the E. coli lac operon
   5946..5962    +  protein_bind   lac operator: The lac repressor binds to the lac operator to inhibit transcription in E. coli. This inhibition can be relieved by adding lactose or isopropyl-β-D-thiogalactopyranoside (IPTG). lac repressor encoded by lacI
   6007..6025    +  promoter       T3 promoter: promoter for bacteriophage T3 RNA polymerase
   6053..6279    +  promoter       RSV promoter: Rous sarcoma virus enhancer/promoter
   6280..6460    +  LTR            5' LTR (truncated): truncated 5' long terminal repeat (LTR) from HIV-1
   6507..6632    +  misc_feature   HIV-1 Ψ: packaging signal of human immunodeficiency virus type 1
   6616..6979    +  CDS            HIV-1 gag (fragment): gag protein from human immunodeficiency virus 1; gag
   7125..7358    +  misc_feature   RRE: The Rev response element (RRE) of HIV-1 allows for Rev-dependent mRNA export from the nucleus to the cytoplasm.
   7735..7835    +  CDS            Rev (fragment): human immunodeficiency virus 1 (HIV-1) Rev protein; rev; enhances nuclear export of unspliced and incompletely spliced viral mRNAs
   7874..7991    +  misc_feature   cPPT/CTS: central polypurine tract and central termination sequence of HIV-1
   8048..8069    -  promoter       SV40 promoter (fragment): SV40 enhancer and early promoter
   8073..8297    -  polyA_signal   bGH poly(A) signal: bovine growth hormone polyadenylation signal
   8464..8484    -  CDS            SV40 NLS: nuclear localization signal of SV40 (simian virus 40) large T antigen
   8488..8508    -  CDS            SV40 NLS: nuclear localization signal of SV40 (simian virus 40) large T antigen
   8512..8532    -  CDS            SV40 NLS: nuclear localization signal of SV40 (simian virus 40) large T antigen
   8545..9261    -  CDS            EGFP: EGFP is a basic (constitutively fluorescent) green fluorescent protein published in 1996, derived from Aequorea victoria. It is reported to be a rapidly-maturing weak dimer with moderate acid sensitivity.
   9276..9341    -  intron         hybrid intron (fragment): hybrid between chicken β-actin (CBA) and minute virus of mice (MMV) introns (Gray et al., 2011)
   9342..141     -  promoter       chicken β-actin promoter (across the origin): No description available
