[The description below was written by a language model from this plasmid's Addgene catalogue record and pLannotate feature annotations shown in this document.]
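Description:
pLV-PGK-dt/CBA-EGFP-R106bT is a self-inactivating, third-generation-style HIV-1 lentiviral transfer plasmid for mammalian expression, built on the pLV-PGK-dt/CBA-EGFP-NLS backbone. It is propagated in E. coli through a high-copy ColE1/pUC origin with ampicillin selection (AmpR). An f1 origin and remnants of a pBluescript-type lac/T7/T3 region are also present. The viral genome is transcribed from an RSV promoter fused to a truncated 5' LTR. It carries the Ψ packaging signal with a gag fragment, the RRE for Rev-dependent export, and the cPPT/CTS, and it ends in a ΔU3 3' LTR followed by an SV40 poly(A) signal.

The payload is a pair of divergently oriented reporter cassettes between the cPPT and the 3' LTR. In the sense orientation, the mouse PGK promoter drives dTomato, followed by a WPRE to enhance expression. In the antisense orientation, a CMV enhancer/chicken β-actin promoter with a hybrid intron fragment drives EGFP fused to three copies of the SV40 NLS, terminated by its own bGH poly(A) signal. According to the record, four tandem copies of the miR-106b target sequence were added to EGFP-NLS in reverse orientation. They are not annotated in the feature table, though an unannotated gap between the NLS repeats and the bGH poly(A) would be a plausible location.

Because the reversed sites should not be recognised by miR-106b, nuclear EGFP should escape miRNA-mediated repression, while dTomato marks transduced cells. The plasmid therefore serves as the stated control for pLV-PGK-dt/CBA-EGFP-106bT, its counterpart in work on detargeting lentiviral expression from airway basal cells using miR-106b.
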