Addgene plasmid #163921: pLV-PGK-dt/CBA-EGFP-R106bT
Purpose: Serves as control to pLV-PGK-dt/CBA-EGFP-106bT.
Depositing lab: John Engelhardt. Depositing organization: University of Iowa. Publication: Detargeting Lentiviral-Mediated CFTR Expression in Airway Basal Cells Using miR-106b. Choi SH, Reeves RE, Romano Ibarra GS, Lynch TJ, Shahin WS, Feng Z, Gasser GN, Winter MC, Evans TIA, Liu X, Luo M, Zhang Y, Stoltz DA, Devor EJ, Yan Z, Engelhardt JF. Genes (Basel). 2020 Oct 6;11(10). pii: genes11101169. doi: 10.3390/genes11101169. PubMed 33036232.
Backbone
  Vector backbone: pLV-PGK-dt/CBA-EGFP-NLS
  Vector type: Mammalian Expression, Lentiviral
Growth in bacteria
  Bacterial resistance: Ampicillin, 100 μg/mL
  Growth temperature: 37°C
  Growth strain: NEB Stable
  Copy number: High Copy
Gene/Insert
  Gene/Insert name: dtomato and EGFP
  Species: Synthetic
  Mutation: Added 4-tandem reverse orientation-mir-106b-target sequence to EGFP-NLS
  Cloning method: Restriction Enzyme; 5′ cloning site Unknown (unknown if destroyed); 3′ cloning site Unknown (unknown if destroyed)
Terms and licenses: Academic/Nonprofit Terms; Industry Terms: Not Available to Industry
How to cite: pLV-PGK-dt/CBA-EGFP-R106bT was a gift from John Engelhardt (Addgene plasmid # 163921 ; http://n2t.net/addgene:163921 ; RRID:Addgene_163921)
